>Addgene plasmid #109789 | pHH0103_PIKFYVE_DEP | addgene full sequence | sequence record 213477 | Addgene NGS Result
TTGACAATTAATCATCGGCTCGTATAATGTGTGGAATTGTGAGCGGATAACAATTTCACACAGGAAACAG
CCAGTCCGTTTAGGTGTTTTCACGAGCACTTCACCAACAAGGACCATAGATTATGAAAATCGAAGAACAC
CATCACCATCACCATTCCAGCGGTAAGCTTATGTCCCCTATACTAGGTTATTGGAAAATTAAGGGCCTTG
TGCAACCCACTCGACTTCTTTTGGAATATCTTGAAGAAAAATATGAAGAGCATTTGTATGAGCGCGATGA
AGGTGATAAATGGCGAAACAAAAAGTTTGAATTGGGTTTGGAGTTTCCCAATCTTCCTTATTATATTGAT
GGTGATGTTAAATTAACACAGTCTATGGCCATCATACGTTATATAGCTGACAAGCACAACATGTTGGGTG
GTTGTCCAAAAGAGCGTGCAGAGATTTCAATGCTTGAAGGAGCGGTTTTGGATATTAGATACGGTGTTTC
GAGAATTGCATATAGTAAAGACTTTGAAACTCTCAAAGTTGATTTTCTTAGCAAGCTACCTGAAATGCTG
AAAATGTTCGAAGATCGTTTATGTCATAAAACATATTTAAATGGTGATCATGTAACCCATCCTGACTTCA
TGTTGTATGACGCTCTTGATGTTGTTTTATACATGGACCCAATGTGCCTGGATGCGTTCCCAAAATTAGT
TTGTTTTAAAAAACGTATTGAAGCTATCCCACAAATTGATAAGTACTTGAAATCCAGCAAGTATATAGCA
TGGCCTTTGCAGGGCTGGCAAGCCACGTTTGGTGGTGGCGACCATCCTCCAAAATCGGATCTGGAAGTTC
TGTTCCAGGGGCCCCTGTCCAGCGGTCTGGTTCCGCGTGGTTCCGGTACCGCGGCCCAGCCGGCCAAAAT
CCTGCTGGACTCTGTGCAGCTGAAAGACCTGTGGAAAAAGATCTGCCACCACTCCTCTGGCATGGAATTT
CAGGATCATCGTTACTGGCTGCGCACGCACCCGAACTGCATTGTTGGTAAAGAACTGGTTAATTGGCTGA
TCCGTAACGGTCACATCGCCACCCGTGCTCAGGCGATTGCGATCGGTCAAGCAATGGTCGACGGCCGTTG
GCTGGATTGTGTATCCCACCATGACCAGCTGTTCCGCGATGAATATGCTCTGTACCGTCCACTGCAGAGC
ACCGAGTTCAGCGAAACTCCTTCTCCGGCGGCCGCATA
[142 nt withheld, positions 1229-1370]
C
[98 nt withheld, positions 1372-1469]
AGTTTGTACTGGTGACGAAACTCAGTGTCTAGCTAGAGTGGC
[149 nt withheld, positions 1512-1660]
T
[41 nt withheld, positions 1662-1702]
T
[62 nt withheld, positions 1704-1765]
A
[35 nt withheld, positions 1767-1801]
CCTCCCTCAATCGGTTGAATGTCGCCCTTTTGTCTTTGGCGCTGGTAAACCATATGAA
[86 nt withheld, positions 1860-1945]
T
[54 nt withheld, positions 1947-2000]
CTAGCGCCGCCCTATACCTTGTCTGCCTCCCCGCGTTGCGTCGCGGTGCATGGAGCCGGGCCACCTCGAC
CTGAATGGAAGCCGGCGGCACCTCGCTAACGGATTCACCACTCCAAGAATTGGAGCCAATCAATTCTTGC
GGAGAACTGTGAATGCGCAAACCAACCCTTGGCAGAACATATCCATCGCGTCCGCCATCTCCAGCAGCCG
CACGCGGCGCATCTCGGGCAGCGTTGGGTCCTGGCCACGGGTGCGCATGATCGTGCTCCTGTCGTTGAGG
ACCCGGCTAGGCTGGCGGGGTTGCCTTACTGGTTAGCAGAATGAATCACCGATACGCGAGCGAACGTGAA
GCGACTGCTGCTGCAAAACGTCTGCGACCTGAGCAACAACATGAATGGTCTTCGGTTTCCGTGTTTCGTA
AAGTCTGGAAACGCGGAAGTCAGCGCCCTGCACCATTATGTTCCGGATCTGCATCGCAGGATGCTGCTGG
CTACCCTGTGGAACACCTACATCTGTATTAACGAAGCGCTGGCATTGACCCTGAGTGATTTTTCTCTGGT
CCCGCCGCATCCATACCGCCAGTTGTTTACCCTCACAACGTTCCAGTAACCGGGCATGTTCATCATCAGT
AACCCGTATCGTGAGCATCCTCTCTCGTTTCATCGGTATCATTACCCCCATGAACAGAAATCCCCCTTAC
ACGGAGGCATCAGTGACCAAACAGGAAAAAACCGCCCTTAACATGGCCCGCTTTATCAGAAGCCAGACAT
TAACGCTTCTGGAGAAACTCAACGAGCTGGACGCGGATGAACAGGCAGACATCTGTGAATCGCTTCACGA
CCACGCTGATGAGCTTTACCGCAGGATCCGCGAAATTGTAAGCGTTAATATTTTGTTAAAATTCGCGTTA
AATTTTTGTTAAATCAGCTCATTTTTTAACCAATAGGCCGAAATCGGCAAAATCCCTTATAAATCAAAAG
AATAGACCGAGATAGGGT
[37 nt withheld, positions 2999-3035]
AAAGAACGTGGACTCCAACGTCAAAGG
[49 nt withheld, positions 3063-3111]
T
[91 nt withheld, positions 3113-3203]
G
[124 nt withheld, positions 3205-3328]
CGCGGATCCTGCCTCGCGCGTTTCGGTGATGACGGTGAAAACCTCTGACACATGCAGCTCCCGGAGACGG
TCACAGCTTGTCTGTAAGCGGATGCCGGGAGCAGACAAGCCCGTCAGGGCGCGTCAGCGGGTGTTGGCGG
GTGTCGGGGCGCAGCCATGACCCAGTCACGTAGCGATAGCGGAGTGTATACTGGCTTAACTATGCGGCAT
CAGAGCAGATTGTACTGAGAGTGCACCATATGCGGTGTGAAATACCGCACAGATGCGTAAGGAGAAAATA
CCGCATCAGGCGCTCTTCCGCTTCCTCGCTCACTGACTCGCTGCGCTCGGTCGTTCGGCTGCGGCGAGCG
GTATCAGCTCACTCAAAGGCGGTAATACGGTTATCCACAGAATCAGGGGATAACGCAGGAAAGAACATGT
GAGCAAAAGGCCAGCAAAAGGCCAGGAACCGTAAAAAGGCCGCGTTGCTGGCGTTTTTCCATAGGCTCCG
CCCCCCTGACGAGCATCACAAAAATCGACGCTCAAGTCAGAGGTGGCGAAACCCGACAGGACTATAAAGA
TACCAGGGTTTCCCCCTGGAAGCTCCCTCGTGCGCTCTCCTGTTCCGACCCTGCCGCTTACCGGATACCT
GTCCGCCTTTCTCCCTTCGGGAAGCGTGGCGCTTTCTCATAGCTCACGCTGTAGGTATCTCAGTTCGGTG
TAGGTCGTTCGCTCCAAGCTGGGCTGTGTGCACGAACCCCCCGTTCAGCCCGACCGCTGCGCCTTATCCG
GTAACTATCGTCTTGAGTCCAACCCGGTAAGACACGACTTATCGCCACTGGCAGCAGCCACTGGTAACAG
GATTAGCAGAGCGAGGTATGTAGGCGGTGCTACAGAGTTCTTGAAGTGGTGGCCTAACTACGGCTACACT
AGAAGGACAGTATTTGGTATCTGCGCTCTGCTGAAGCCAGTTACCTTCGGAAAAAGAGTTGGTAGCTCTT
GATCCGGCAAACAAACCACCGCTGGTAGCGGTGGTTTTTTTGTTTGCAAGCAGCAGATTACGCGCAGAAA
AAAAGGATCTCAAGAAGATCCTTTGATCTTTTCTACGGGGTCTGACGCTCAGTGGAACGAAAACTCACGT
TAAGGGATTTTGGTCATGAGATTATCAAAAAGGATCTTCACCTAGATCCTTTTAAATTAAAAATGAAGTT
TTAAATCAATCTAAAGTATATATGAGTAAACTTGGTCTGACAGTTACCAATGCTTAATCAGTGAGGCACC
TATCTCAGCGATCTGTCTATTTCGTTCATCCATAGTTGCCTGACTCCCCGTCGTGTAGATAACTACGATA
CGGGAGGGCTTACCATCTGGCCCCAGTGCTGCAATGATACCGCGAGACCCACGCTCACCGGCTCCAGATT
TATCAGCAATAAACCAGCCAGCCGGAAGGGCCGAGCGCAGAAGTGGTCCTGCAACTTTATCCGCCTCCAT
CCAGTCTATTAATTGTTGCCGGGAAGCTAGAGTAAGTAGTTCGCCAGTTAATAGTTTGCGCAACGTTGTT
GCCATTGCTGCAGGCATCGTGGTGTCACGCTCGTCGTTTGGTATGGCTTCATTCAGCTCCGGTTCCCAAC
GATCAAGGCGAGTTACATGATCCCCCATGTTGTGCAAAAAAGCGGTTAGCTCCTTCGGTCCTCCGATCGT
TGTCAGAAGTAAGTTGGCCGCAGTGTTATCACTCATGGTTATGGCAGCACTGCATAATTCTCTTACTGTC
ATGCCATCCGTAAGATGCTTTTCTGTGACTGGTGAGTACTCAACCAAGTCATTCTGAGAATAGTGTATGC
GGCGACCGAGTTGCTCTTGCCCGGCGTCAACACGGGATAATACCGCGCCACATAGCAGAACTTTAAAAGT
GCTCATCATTGGAAAACGTTCTTCGGGGCGAAAACTCTCAAGGATCTTACCGCTGTTGAGATCCAGTTCG
ATGTAACCCACTCGTGCACCCAACTGATCTTCAGCATCTTTTACTTTCACCAGCGTTTCTGGGTGAGCAA
AAACAGGAAGGCAAAATGCCGCAAAAAAGGGAATAAGGGCGACACGGAAATGTTGAATACTCATACTCTT
CCTTTTTCAATATTATTGAAGCATTTATCAGGGTTATTGTCTCATGAGCGGATACATATTTGAATGTATT
TAGAAAAATAAACAAATAGGGGTTCCGCGCACATTTCCCCGAAAAGTGCCACCTGACGTCTAAGAAACCA
TTATTATCATGACATTAACCTATAAAAATAGGCGTATCACGAGGCCCTTTCGTCTTCAAGAATTCCCGAC
ACCATCGAATGGTGCAAAACCTTTCGCGGTATGGCATGATAGCGCCCGGAAGAGAGTCAATTCAGGGTGG
TGAATGTGAAACCAGTAACGTTATACGATGTCGCAGAGTATGCCGGTGTCTCTTATCAGACCGTTTCCCG
CGTGGTGAACCAGGCCAGCCACGTTTCTGCGAAAACGCGGGAAAAAGTGGAAGCGGCGATGGCGGAGCTG
AATTACATTCCCAACCGCGTGGCACAACAACTGGCGGGCAAACAGTCGTTGCTGATTGGCGTTGCCACCT
CCAGTCTGGCCCTGCACGCGCCGTCGCAAATTGTCGCGGCGATTAAATCTCGCGCCGATCAACTGGGTGC
CAGCGTGGTGGTGTCGATGGTAGAACGAAGCGGCGTCGAAGCCTGTAAAGCGGCGGTGCACAATCTTCTC
GCGCAACGCGTCAGTGGGCTGATCATTAACTATCCGCTGGATGACCAGGATGCCATTGCTGTGGAAGCTG
CCTGCACTAATGTTCCGGCGTTATTTCTTGATGTCTCTGACCAGACACCCATCAACAGTATTATTTTCTC
CCATGAAGACGGTACGCGACTGGGCGTGGAGCATCTGGTCGCATTGGGTCACCAGCAAATCGCGCTGTTA
GCGGGCCCATTAAGTTCTGTCTCGGCGCGTCTGCGTCTGGCTGGCTGGCATAAATATCTCACTCGCAATC
AAATTCAGCCGATAGCGGAACGGGAAGGCGACTGGAGTGCCATGTCCGGTTTTCAACAAACCATGCAAAT
GCTGAATGAGGGCATCGTTCCCACTGCGATGCTGGTTGCCAACGATCAGATGGCGCTGGGCGCAATGCGC
GCCATTACCGAGTCCGGGCTGCGCGTTGGTGCGGATATCTCGGTAGTGGGATACGACGATACCGAAGACA
GCTCATGTTATATCCCGCCGTTAACCACCATCAAACAGGATTTTCGCCTGCTGGGGCAAACCAGCGTGGA
CCGCTTGCTGCAACTCTCTCAGGGCCAGGCGGTGAAGGGCAATCAGCTGTTGCCCGTCTCACTGGTGAAA
AGAAAAACCACCCTGGCGCCCAATACGCAAACCGCCTCTCCCCGCGCGTTGGCCGATTCATTAATGCAGC
TGGCACGACAGGTTTCCCGACTGGAAAGCGGGCAGTGAGCGCAACGCAATTAATGTAAGTTAGCTCACTC
ATTAGGCACAATTCTCATGTTTGACAGCTTATCATCGACTGCACGGTGCACCAATGCTTCTGGCGTCAGG
CAGCCATCGGAAGCTGTGGTATGGCTGTGCAGGTCGTAAATCACTGCATAATTCGTGTCGCTCAAGGCGC
ACTCCCGTTCTGGATAATGTTTTTTGCGCCGACATCATAACGGTTCTGGCAAATATTCTGAAATGAGCTG
Features (pLannotate 1.2.2; 21 found; start..end, strand, type, name):
      1..29      +  promoter       tac promoter: strong E. coli promoter; hybrid between the trp and lac UV5 promoters
     37..53      +  protein_bind   lac operator: The lac repressor binds to the lac operator to inhibit transcription in E. coli. This inhibition can be relieved by adding lactose or isopropyl-β-D-thiogalactopyranoside (IPTG). lac repressor encoded by lacI
    138..155     +  CDS            6xHis: 6xHis affinity tag
    171..824     +  CDS            GST26_SCHJA: Experimental evidence at protein level: Swiss-Prot protein existence level 1. GST isoenzymes appear to play a central role in the parasite detoxification system. Other functions are also suspected including a role in increasing the solubility of haematin in the parasite gut. From Schistosoma japonicum (Blood fluke).
    906..1217    +  CDS            PIKFYVE (fragment): FYV1_HUMAN - Also known as KIAA0981, PIP5K3. Experimental evidence at protein level: Swiss-Prot protein existence level 1. (Microbial infection) Required for cell entry of coronaviruses SARS-CoV and SARS-CoV-2, as well as human coronavirus EMC (HCoV-EMC) by endocytosis. From Homo sapiens (Human).
   1233..1280    +  terminator     fd terminator (sequence withheld): central terminator from bacteriophage fd (Otsuka and Kunisawa, 1982)
   1285..1497    +  CDS            M13 gene III (fragment) (sequence partly withheld): pIII; III; minor coat protein
   1512..1982    +  CDS            M13 gene III (fragment) (sequence partly withheld): pIII; III; minor coat protein
   2004..2074    +  CDS            TcR (fragment): tetracycline efflux protein; tet; confers resistance to tetracycline
   2316..2696    -  CDS            YPB1_ECOLX: Protein predicted: Swiss-Prot protein existence level 4. From Escherichia coli.
   2713..2864    +  CDS            rop (fragment): Rop protein, which maintains plasmids at low copy number; rop
   2900..3328    -  rep_origin     f1 ori (sequence partly withheld): f1 bacteriophage origin of replication; arrow indicates direction of (+) strand synthesis
   3337..3376    +  CDS            rop (fragment): Rop protein, which maintains plasmids at low copy number; rop
   3478..3618    +  misc_feature   bom: basis of mobility region from pBR322
   3804..4391    -  rep_origin     ori: high-copy-number ColE1/pMB1/pBR322/pUC origin of replication
   4562..5422    -  CDS            AmpR: β-lactamase; bla; confers resistance to ampicillin, carbenicillin, and related antibiotics
   5423..5527    -  promoter       AmpR promoter: bla
   5636..5713    +  promoter       lacIq promoter: lacI (mutant); In the lacIq allele, a single base change in the promoter boosts expression of the lacI gene about 10-fold.
   5714..6796    +  CDS            lacI: lac repressor; lacI; The lac repressor binds to the lac operator to inhibit transcription in E. coli. This inhibition can be relieved by adding lactose or isopropyl-β-D-thiogalactopyranoside (IPTG).
   6809..6830    +  protein_bind   CAP binding site: CAP binding activates transcription in the presence of cAMP. E. coli catabolite activator protein
   6849..6866    +  promoter       tet promoter (fragment): E. coli promoter for tetracycline efflux protein gene
