[The description below was written by a language model from this plasmid's Addgene catalogue record and pLannotate feature annotations shown in this document.]
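Description:
pHH0103_PIKFYVE_DEP is a bacterial expression plasmid built on the pHH0103 backbone for producing and purifying the DEP domain of human PIKFYVE, the FYVE-finger phosphoinositide kinase, in E. coli. It is propagated under ampicillin selection via a β-lactamase gene with its own promoter, and it replicates from a ColE1/pBR322-type origin accompanied by the pBR322 bom region. The catalogue lists it as low copy. The rop gene is annotated only as two fragments that flank an f1 phage origin, which appears to be inserted within it. The f1 origin would permit single-stranded DNA production with helper phage.

The expression cassette is driven by the strong hybrid tac promoter followed by a lac operator. The plasmid carries its own lacI gene under the lacIq promoter, so transcription is repressed until it is induced with IPTG. The open reading frame begins with a 6xHis tag, continues into Schistosoma japonicum glutathione S-transferase, and ends with a roughly 310 bp PIKFYVE fragment cloned between SfiI and NotI sites. The product is therefore a His-GST-DEP fusion that can be purified on either nickel or glutathione resin. An fd phage terminator lies just downstream of the insert.

Beyond the terminator are fragments of M13 gene III, along with remnants of the tetracycline resistance gene and its promoter. These suggest descent from a phage-display phagemid and pBR322-type vectors, and they are not annotated as part of the fusion. The associated publication concerns a large-scale survey of ligands for peptide recognition modules, which is consistent with using the purified domain as a binding target, although the record states only expression and purification as the purpose.
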