Addgene plasmid #109789: pHH0103_PIKFYVE_DEP
Purpose: Protein expression and purification of PIKFYVE_DEP
Depositing lab: Sachdev Sidhu. Depositing organization: University of Toronto. Publication: Large-scale survey and database of high affinity ligands for peptide recognition modules. Teyra J, Kelil A, Jain S, Helmy M, Jajodia R, Hooda Y, Gu J, D'Cruz AA, Nicholson SE, Min J, Sudol M, Kim PM, Bader GD, Sidhu SS. Mol Syst Biol. 2020 Dec;16(12):e9310. doi: 10.15252/msb.20199310. PubMed 33438817.
Backbone
  Vector backbone: pHH0103
  Vector type: Bacterial Expression
Growth in bacteria
  Bacterial resistance: Ampicillin, 100 μg/mL
  Growth temperature: 37°C
  Growth strain: DH5alpha
  Copy number: Low Copy
Gene/Insert
  Gene/Insert name: PIKFYVE_DEP
  Species: H. sapiens (human)
  Entrez Gene: PIKFYVE (a.k.a. CFD, FAB1, HEL37, PIP5K, PIP5K3, ZFYVE29)
  Cloning method: Restriction Enzyme; 5′ cloning site Sfi1 (unknown if destroyed); 3′ cloning site Not1 (unknown if destroyed)
Terms and licenses: Academic/Nonprofit Terms; Industry Terms: Not Available to Industry
How to cite: pHH0103_PIKFYVE_DEP was a gift from Sachdev Sidhu (Addgene plasmid # 109789 ; http://n2t.net/addgene:109789 ; RRID:Addgene_109789)
