>Addgene plasmid #109789 | pHH0103_PIKFYVE_DEP | depositor partial sequence | sequence record 206741 | pHH0103_PIKFYVE_DEP sequence 333 bps
GGCCCAGCCGGCCAAAATCCTGCTGGACTCTGTGCAGCTGAAAGACCTGTGGAAAAAGATCTGCCACCAC
TCCTCTGGCATGGAATTTCAGGATCATCGTTACTGGCTGCGCACGCACCCGAACTGCATTGTTGGTAAAG
AACTGGTTAATTGGCTGATCCGTAACGGTCACATCGCCACCCGTGCTCAGGCGATTGCGATCGGTCAAGC
AATGGTCGACGGCCGTTGGCTGGATTGTGTATCCCACCATGACCAGCTGTTCCGCGATGAATATGCTCTG
TACCGTCCACTGCAGAGCACCGAGTTCAGCGAAACTCCTTCTCCGGCGGCCGC
